Addgene plasmid #234559: pLV-mEGFP-hCTNNA1_L436P
Purpose: CTNNA1 eye phenotype via forward genetic screen
Depositing lab: Cara Gottardi. Depositing organization: Northwestern University. Publication: alpha-Catenin force-sensitive binding and sequestration of LZTS2 leads to cytokinesis failure. Wang Y, Yemelyanov A, Go CD, Kim SK, Quinn JM, Flozak AS, Le PM, Liang S, Gingras AC, Ikura M, Ishiyama N, Gottardi CJ. J Cell Biol. 2025 Mar 3;224(3):e202308124. doi: 10.1083/jcb.202308124. Epub 2025 Jan 9. PubMed 39786338.
Backbone
  Vector backbone: pLV[Exp]-CMV>mEGFP-_E-catenin EF1A(core)>Puro
  Backbone manufacturer: VectorBuilder
  Vector type: Lentiviral
  Selectable markers: Puromycin
Growth in bacteria
  Bacterial resistance: Ampicillin, 100 μg/mL
  Growth temperature: 37°C
  Growth strain: NEB Stable
  Copy number: High Copy
Gene/Insert
  Gene/Insert name: mEGFP:hCTNNA1_L436P (alt name: Alpha-E-catenin Butterfly-patterned Dystrophy mouse-model forward genetic screen mutant)
  Species: H. sapiens (human)
  Mutation: L436P
  Entrez Gene: CTNNA1 (a.k.a. CAP102, MDBS2, MDPT2)
  Promoter: CMV
  Tag / fusion protein: mEGFP (N terminal on insert)
  Cloning method: Gene Synthesis
Resource information
  A portion of this plasmid was derived from a plasmid made by: Human gene
Terms and licenses: Academic/Nonprofit Terms; Industry Terms: Not Available to Industry
Depositor comments: Enhanced GFP contains A206K mutation to prevent GFP homodimerization. Please visit https://doi.org/10.1101/2023.08.25.554884 for bioRxiv preprint.
How to cite: pLV-mEGFP-hCTNNA1_L436P was a gift from Cara Gottardi (Addgene plasmid # 234559 ; http://n2t.net/addgene:234559 ; RRID:Addgene_234559)
