[The description below was written by a language model from this plasmid's Addgene catalogue record and pLannotate feature annotations shown in this document.]
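Description:
pLV-mEGFP-hCTNNA1_L436P is a third-generation-style, self-inactivating HIV-1 lentiviral expression plasmid of about 11.4 kb, built on a commercial pLV[Exp] backbone by gene synthesis. In bacteria it is maintained through a high-copy ColE1/pUC-type origin and selected with ampicillin (AmpR); an f1 origin, an SV40 origin and remnants of lac and T7/T3 cloning elements are also present in the backbone. The viral genome is transcribed from an RSV promoter fused to a truncated 5' LTR and carries the Ψ packaging signal with a gag fragment, the Rev response element for Rev-dependent nuclear export, and the cPPT/CTS. It ends in a ΔU3 3' LTR followed by an SV40 polyadenylation signal, so the integrated provirus lacks LTR promoter activity and expression depends on the internal promoters.

The payload is a CMV enhancer/promoter driving monomeric EGFP fused to the N terminus of human CTNNA1 (alpha-E-catenin), the cadherin-associated protein that links adherens junctions to the actin network. The mEGFP carries the A206K change that prevents GFP homodimerization. The catenin bears an L436P substitution, described in the record as a butterfly-patterned dystrophy mutant identified in a mouse forward genetic screen with an eye phenotype. Gateway attB4, attB1 and attB2 sites flank the promoter and the coding module, reflecting the modular assembly of the vector. Downstream, an EF-1α core promoter with an HTLV-1 LTR fragment drives puromycin N-acetyltransferase, and a WPRE enhances transcript expression. The construct is suited to producing lentivirus for stable, puromycin-selectable expression of fluorescently tagged mutant alpha-catenin in mammalian cells. The associated work concerns force-sensitive alpha-catenin binding and cytokinesis failure.
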