Features (pLannotate 1.2.2; 33 found; start..end, strand, type, name):
      3..229     +  promoter       RSV promoter: Rous sarcoma virus enhancer/promoter
    230..410     +  LTR            5' LTR (truncated): truncated 5' long terminal repeat (LTR) from HIV-1
    457..582     +  misc_feature   HIV-1 Ψ: packaging signal of human immunodeficiency virus type 1
    566..929     +  CDS            HIV-1 gag (fragment): gag protein from human immunodeficiency virus 1; gag
   1075..1308    +  misc_feature   RRE: The Rev response element (RRE) of HIV-1 allows for Rev-dependent mRNA export from the nucleus to the cytoplasm.
   1685..1785    +  CDS            Rev (fragment): human immunodeficiency virus 1 (HIV-1) Rev protein; rev; enhances nuclear export of unspliced and incompletely spliced viral mRNAs
   1803..1920    +  misc_feature   cPPT/CTS: central polypurine tract and central termination sequence of HIV-1
   1929..1949    +  protein_bind   attB4: mutant version of attB; core recombination site for the Gateway® BP reaction BP Clonase™
   2010..2313    +  enhancer       CMV enhancer: human cytomegalovirus immediate early enhancer
   2314..2517    +  promoter       CMV promoter: human cytomegalovirus (CMV) immediate early promoter
   2539..2559    +  protein_bind   attB1: mutant version of attB; core recombination site for the Gateway® BP reaction BP Clonase™
   2576..3292    +  CDS            mEGFP: mEGFP is a basic (constitutively fluorescent) green fluorescent protein published in 2002, derived from Aequorea victoria. It has moderate acid sensitivity.
   3317..6034    +  CDS            CTNNA1: CTNA1_HUMAN - Experimental evidence at protein level: Swiss-Prot protein existence level 1. Associates with the cytoplasmic domain of a variety of cadherins. The association of catenins to cadherins produces a complex which is linked to the actin filament network, and which seems to be of primary importance for cadherins cell-adhesion properties. Can associate with both E- and N-cadherins. Originally believed to be a stable component of E-cadherin/catenin adhesion complexes and to mediate the linkage of cadherins to the actin cytoskeleton at adherens junctions. In contrast, cortical actin was
   6047..6067    -  protein_bind   attB2: mutant version of attB; core recombination site for the Gateway® BP reaction BP Clonase™
   6100..6311    +  promoter       EF-1α core promoter: core promoter for human elongation factor EF-1α
   6324..6592    +  LTR            5' LTR (truncated): truncated 5' long terminal repeat (LTR) from human T-cell leukemia virus (HTLV) type 1
   6620..7219    +  CDS            PuroR: puromycin N-acetyltransferase; pac from Streptomyces alboniger; confers resistance to puromycin
   7253..7841    +  misc_feature   WPRE: woodchuck hepatitis virus posttranscriptional regulatory element
   7908..7927    +  misc_feature   cPPT/CTS (fragment): central polypurine tract and central termination sequence of HIV-1
   7929..8162    +  LTR            3' LTR (ΔU3): self-inactivating 3' long terminal repeat (LTR) from HIV-1
   8234..8355    +  polyA_signal   SV40 poly(A) signal: SV40 polyadenylation signal
   8395..8530    +  rep_origin     SV40 ori: SV40 origin of replication
   8551..8569    -  promoter       T7 promoter: promoter for bacteriophage T7 RNA polymerase
   8577..8732    +  CDS            lacZα (fragment): LacZα fragment of β-galactosidase; lacZ fragment
   8737..9165    +  rep_origin     f1 ori (sequence partly withheld): f1 bacteriophage origin of replication; arrow indicates direction of (+) strand synthesis
   9218..9322    +  promoter       AmpR promoter: bla
   9323..10183   +  CDS            AmpR: β-lactamase; bla; confers resistance to ampicillin, carbenicillin, and related antibiotics
  10354..10942   +  rep_origin     ori: high-copy-number ColE1/pMB1/pBR322/pUC origin of replication
  11125..11217   +  CDS            lacI (fragment): lac repressor; lacI; The lac repressor binds to the lac operator to inhibit transcription in E. coli. This inhibition can be relieved by adding lactose or isopropyl-β-D-thiogalactopyranoside (IPTG).
  11230..11251   +  protein_bind   CAP binding site: CAP binding activates transcription in the presence of cAMP. E. coli catabolite activator protein
  11266..11296   +  promoter       lac promoter: promoter for the E. coli lac operon
  11300..11322   +  protein_bind   lac operator (fragment): The lac repressor binds to the lac operator to inhibit transcription in E. coli. This inhibition can be relieved by adding lactose or isopropyl-β-D-thiogalactopyranoside (IPTG). lac repressor encoded by lacI
  11365..11383   +  promoter       T3 promoter: promoter for bacteriophage T3 RNA polymerase
>Addgene plasmid #234559 | pLV-mEGFP-hCTNNA1_L436P | addgene full sequence | sequence record 475750 | Addgene NGS Result
AATGTAGTCTTATGCAATACTCTTGTAGTCTTGCAACATGGTAACGATGAGTTAGCAACATGCCTTACAA
GGAGAGAAAAAGCACCGTGCATGCCGATTGGTGGAAGTAAGGTGGTACGATCGTGCCTTATTAGGAAGGC
AACAGACGGGTCTGACATGGATTGGACGAACCACTGAATTGCCGCATTGCAGAGATATTGTATTTAAGTG
CCTAGCTCGATACATAAACGGGTCTCTCTGGTTAGACCAGATCTGAGCCTGGGAGCTCTCTGGCTAACTA
GGGAACCCACTGCTTAAGCCTCAATAAAGCTTGCCTTGAGTGCTTCAAGTAGTGTGTGCCCGTCTGTTGT
GTGACTCTGGTAACTAGAGATCCCTCAGACCCTTTTAGTCAGTGTGGAAAATCTCTAGCAGTGGCGCCCG
AACAGGGACTTGAAAGCGAAAGGGAAACCAGAGGAGCTCTCTCGACGCAGGACTCGGCTTGCTGAAGCGC
GCACGGCAAGAGGCGAGGGGCGGCGACTGGTGAGTACGCCAAAAATTTTGACTAGCGGAGGCTAGAAGGA
GAGAGATGGGTGCGAGAGCGTCAGTATTAAGCGGGGGAGAATTAGATCGCGATGGGAAAAAATTCGGTTA
AGGCCAGGGGGAAAGAAAAAATATAAATTAAAACATATAGTATGGGCAAGCAGGGAGCTAGAACGATTCG
CAGTTAATCCTGGCCTGTTAGAAACATCAGAAGGCTGTAGACAAATACTGGGACAGCTACAACCATCCCT
TCAGACAGGATCAGAAGAACTTAGATCATTATATAATACAGTAGCAACCCTCTATTGTGTGCATCAAAGG
ATAGAGATAAAAGACACCAAGGAAGCTTTAGACAAGATAGAGGAAGAGCAAAACAAAAGTAAGACCACCG
CACAGCAAGCGGCCGCTGATCTTCAGACCTGGAGGAGGAGATATGAGGGACAATTGGAGAAGTGAATTAT
ATAAATATAAAGTAGTAAAAATTGAACCATTAGGAGTAGCACCCACCAAGGCAAAGAGAAGAGTGGTGCA
GAGAGAAAAAAGAGCAGTGGGAATAGGAGCTTTGTTCCTTGGGTTCTTGGGAGCAGCAGGAAGCACTATG
GGCGCAGCGTCAATGACGCTGACGGTACAGGCCAGACAATTATTGTCTGGTATAGTGCAGCAGCAGAACA
ATTTGCTGAGGGCTATTGAGGCGCAACAGCATCTGTTGCAACTCACAGTCTGGGGCATCAAGCAGCTCCA
GGCAAGAATCCTGGCTGTGGAAAGATACCTAAAGGATCAACAGCTCCTGGGGATTTGGGGTTGCTCTGGA
AAACTCATTTGCACCACTGCTGTGCCTTGGAATGCTAGTTGGAGTAATAAATCTCTGGAACAGATTTGGA
ATCACACGACCTGGATGGAGTGGGACAGAGAAATTAACAATTACACAAGCTTAATACACTCCTTAATTGA
AGAATCGCAAAACCAGCAAGAAAAGAATGAACAAGAATTATTGGAATTAGATAAATGGGCAAGTTTGTGG
AATTGGTTTAACATAACAAATTGGCTGTGGTATATAAAATTATTCATAATGATAGTAGGAGGCTTGGTAG
GTTTAAGAATAGTTTTTGCTGTACTTTCTATAGTGAATAGAGTTAGGCAGGGATATTCACCATTATCGTT
TCAGACCCACCTCCCAACCCCGAGGGGACCCGACAGGCCCGAAGGAATAGAAGAAGAAGGTGGAGAGAGA
GACAGAGACAGATCCATTCGATTAGTGAACGGATCTCGACGGTATCGCTAGCTTTTAAAAGAAAAGGGGG
GATTGGGGGGTACAGTGCAGGGGAAAGAATAGTAGACATAATAGCAACAGACATACAAACTAAAGAATTA
CAAAAACAAATTACAAAAATTCAAAATTTTACTAGTATCAACTTTGTATAGAAAAGTTGTAGTTATTAAT
AGTAATCAATTACGGGGTCATTAGTTCATAGCCCATATATGGAGTTCCGCGTTACATAACTTACGGTAAA
TGGCCCGCCTGGCTGACCGCCCAACGACCCCCGCCCATTGACGTCAATAATGACGTATGTTCCCATAGTA
ACGCCAATAGGGACTTTCCATTGACGTCAATGGGTGGAGTATTTACGGTAAACTGCCCACTTGGCAGTAC
ATCAAGTGTATCATATGCCAAGTACGCCCCCTATTGACGTCAATGACGGTAAATGGCCCGCCTGGCATTA
TGCCCAGTACATGACCTTATGGGACTTTCCTACTTGGCAGTACATCTACGTATTAGTCATCGCTATTACC
ATGGTGATGCGGTTTTGGCAGTACATCAATGGGCGTGGATAGCGGTTTGACTCACGGGGATTTCCAAGTC
TCCACCCCATTGACGTCAATGGGAGTTTGTTTTGGCACCAAAATCAACGGGACTTTCCAAAATGTCGTAA
CAACTCCGCCCCATTGACGCAAATGGGCGGTAGGCGTGTACGGTGGGAGGTCTATATAAGCAGAGCTGGT
TTAGTGAACCGTCAGATCCAAGTTTGTACAAAAAAGCAGGCTCTCGAGTGCCACCATGGTGAGCAAGGGC
GAGGAGCTGTTCACCGGGGTGGTGCCCATCCTGGTCGAGCTGGACGGCGACGTAAACGGCCACAAGTTCA
GCGTGTCCGGCGAGGGCGAGGGCGATGCCACCTACGGCAAGCTGACCCTGAAGTTCATCTGCACCACCGG
CAAGCTGCCCGTGCCCTGGCCCACCCTCGTGACCACCCTGACCTACGGCGTGCAGTGCTTCAGCCGCTAC
CCCGACCACATGAAGCAGCACGACTTCTTCAAGTCCGCCATGCCCGAAGGCTACGTCCAGGAGCGCACCA
TCTTCTTCAAGGACGACGGCAACTACAAGACCCGCGCCGAGGTGAAGTTCGAGGGCGACACCCTGGTGAA
CCGCATCGAGCTGAAGGGCATCGACTTCAAGGAGGACGGCAACATCCTGGGGCACAAGCTGGAGTACAAC
TACAACAGCCACAACGTCTATATCATGGCCGACAAGCAGAAGAACGGCATCAAGGTGAACTTCAAGATCC
GCCACAACATCGAGGACGGCAGCGTGCAGCTCGCCGACCACTACCAGCAGAACACCCCCATCGGCGACGG
CCCCGTGCTGCTGCCCGACAACCACTACCTGAGCACCCAGTCCAAGCTGAGCAAAGACCCCAACGAGAAG
CGCGATCACATGGTCCTGCTGGAGTTCGTGACCGCCGCCGGGATCACTCTCGGCATGGACGAGCTGTACA
AGGGCAGCGGCAGCGGCAGCTCTAGAATGACTGCTGTCCATGCAGGCAACATAAACTTCAAGTGGGATCC
TAAAAGTCTAGAGATCAGGACTCTGGCAGTTGAGAGACTGTTGGAGCCTCTTGTTACACAGGTTACAACC
CTTGTAAACACCAATAGTAAAGGGCCCTCTAATAAGAAGAGAGGTCGTTCTAAGAAGGCCCATGTTTTGG
CTGCATCTGTTGAACAAGCAACTGAGAATTTCTTGGAGAAGGGGGATAAAATTGCGAAGGAGAGCCAGTT
TCTCAAGGAGGAGCTTGTGGCTGCTGTAGAAGATGTTCGAAAACAAGGTGATTTGATGAAGGCTGCTGCA
GGAGAGTTCGCAGATGATCCCTGCTCTTCTGTGAAGCGAGGCAACATGGTTCGGGCAGCTCGAGCTTTGC
TCTCTGCTGTTACCCGGTTGCTGATTTTGGCTGACATGGCAGATGTCTACAAATTACTTGTTCAGCTGAA
AGTTGTGGAAGATGGTATCTTGAAGTTGAGGAATGCTGGCAATGAACAAGACTTAGGAATCCAGTATAAA
GCCCTAAAACCTGAAGTGGATAAGCTGAACATTATGGCAGCCAAAAGACAACAGGAATTGAAAGATGTTG
GCCATCGTGATCAGATGGCTGCAGCTAGAGGAATCCTGCAGAAGAACGTTCCGATCCTCTATACTGCATC
CCAGGCATGCCTACAGCACCCTGATGTCGCAGCCTATAAGGCCAACAGGGACCTGATATACAAGCAGCTG
CAGCAGGCGGTCACAGGCATTTCCAATGCAGCCCAGGCCACTGCCTCAGACGATGCCTCACAGCACCAGG
GTGGAGGAGGAGGAGAACTGGCATATGCACTCAATAACTTTGACAAACAAATCATTGTGGACCCCTTGAG
CTTCAGCGAGGAGCGCTTTAGGCCTTCCCTGGAGGAGCGTCTGGAAAGCATCATTAGTGGGGCTGCCTTG
ATGGCCGACTCGTCCTGCACGCGTGATGACCGTCGTGAGCGAATTGTGGCAGAGTGTAATGCTGTCCGCC
AGGCCCTGCAGGACCTGCTTTCGGAGTACATGGGCAATGCTGGACGTAAAGAAAGAAGTGATGCACTCAA
TTCTGCAATAGATAAAATGACCAAGAAGACCAGGGACTTGCGTAGACAGCTCCGCAAAGCTGTCATGGAC
CACGTTTCAGATTCTTTCCTGGAAACCAATGTTCCACTTTTGGTATTGATTGAAGCTGCAAAGAATGGAA
ATGAGAAAGAAGTTAAGGAGTATGCCCAAGTTTTCCGTGAACATGCCAACAAATTGATTGAGGTTGCCAA
CCCAGCCTGTTCCATCTCAAATAATGAAGAAGGTGTAAAGCTTGTTCGAATGTCTGCAAGCCAGTTAGAA
GCCCTCTGTCCTCAGGTTATTAATGCTGCACTGGCTTTAGCAGCAAAACCACAGAGTAAACTGGCCCAAG
AGAACATGGATCTTTTTAAAGAACAATGGGAAAAACAAGTCCGTGTTCTCACAGATGCTGTCGATGACAT
TACTTCCATTGATGACTTCTTGGCTGTCTCAGAGAATCACATTTTGGAAGATGTGAACAAATGTGTCATT
GCTCTCCAAGAGAAGGATGTGGATGGCCTGGACCGCACAGCTGGTGCAATTCGAGGCCGGGCAGCCCGGG
TCATTCACGTAGTCACCTCAGAGATGGACAACTATGAGCCAGGAGTCTACACAGAGAAGGTTCTGGAAGC
CACTAAGCTGCTCTCCAACACAGTCATGCCACGTTTTACTGAGCAAGTAGAAGCAGCCGTGGAAGCCCTC
AGCTCGGACCCTGCCCAGCCCATGGATGAGAATGAGTTTATCGATGCTTCCCGCCTGGTATATGATGGCA
TCCGGGACATCAGGAAAGCAGTGCTGATGATAAGGACCCCTGAGGAGTTGGATGACTCTGACTTTGAGAC
AGAAGATTTTGATGTCAGAAGCAGGACGAGCGTCCAGACAGAAGACGATCAGCTGATAGCTGGCCAGAGT
GCCCGGGCGATCATGGCTCAGCTTCCCCAGGAGCAAAAAGCGAAGATTGCGGAACAGGTGGCCAGCTTCC
AGGAAGAAAAGAGCAAGCTGGATGCTGAAGTGTCCAAATGGGACGACAGTGGCAATGACATCATTGTGCT
GGCCAAGCAGATGTGCATGATTATGATGGAGATGACAGACTTTACCCGAGGTAAAGGACCACTCAAAAAT
ACATCGGATGTCATCAGTGCTGCCAAGAAAATTGCTGAGGCAGGATCCAGGATGGACAAGCTTGGCCGCA
CCATTGCAGACCATTGCCCCGACTCGGCTTGCAAGCAGGACCTGCTGGCCTACCTGCAACGCATCGCCCT
CTACTGCCACCAGCTGAACATCTGCAGCAAGGTCAAGGCCGAGGTGCAGAATCTCGGCGGGGAGCTTGTT
GTCTCTGGGGTGGACAGCGCCATGTCCCTGATCCAGGCAGCCAAGAACTTGATGAATGCTGTGGTGCAGA
CAGTGAAGGCATCCTACGTCGCCTCTACCAAATACCAAAAGTCACAGGGTATGGCTTCCCTCAACCTTCC
TGCTGTGTCATGGAAGATGAAGGCACCAGAGAAAAAGCCATTGGTGAAGAGAGAGAAACAGGATGAGACA
CAGACCAAGATTAAACGGGCATCTCAGAAGAAGCACGTGAACCCGGTGCAGGCCCTCAGCGAGTTCAAAG
CTATGGACAGCATCTAATCTAGAACCCAGCTTTCTTGTACAAAGTGGAAGGATCTGCGATCGCTCCGGTG
CCCGTCAGTGGGCAGAGCGCACATCGCCCACAGTCCCCGAGAAGTTGGGGGGAGGGGTCGGCAATTGAAC
GGGTGCCTAGAGAAGGTGGCGCGGGGTAAACTGGGAAAGTGATGTCGTGTACTGGCTCCGCCTTTTTCCC
GAGGGTGGGGGAGAACCGTATATAAGTGCAGTAGTCGCCGTGAACGTTCTTTTTCGCAACGGGTTTGCCG
CCAGAACACAGCTGAAGCTTCGAGGGGCTCGCATCTCTCCTTCACGCGCCCGCCGCCCTACCTGAGGCCG
CCATCCACGCCGGTTGAGTCGCGTTCTGCCGCCTCCCGCCTGTGGTGCCTCCTGAACTGCGTCCGCCGTC
TAGGTAAGTTTAAAGCTCAGGTCGAGACCGGGCCTTTGTCCGGCGCTCCCTTGGAGCCTACCTAGACTCA
GCCGGCTCTCCACGCTTTGCCTGACCCTGCTTGCTCAACTCTACGTCTTTGTTTCGTTTTCTGTTCTGCG
CCGTTACAGATCCAAGCTGTGACCGGCGCCTACGCCACCATGACCGAGTACAAGCCCACGGTGCGCCTCG
CCACCCGCGACGACGTCCCCAGGGCCGTACGCACCCTCGCCGCCGCGTTCGCCGACTACCCCGCCACGCG
CCACACCGTCGATCCGGACCGCCACATCGAGCGGGTCACCGAGCTGCAAGAACTCTTCCTCACGCGCGTC
GGGCTCGACATCGGCAAGGTGTGGGTCGCGGACGACGGCGCCGCGGTGGCGGTCTGGACCACGCCGGAGA
GCGTCGAAGCGGGGGCGGTGTTCGCCGAGATCGGCCCGCGCATGGCCGAGTTGAGCGGTTCCCGGCTGGC
CGCGCAGCAACAGATGGAAGGCCTCCTGGCGCCGCACCGGCCCAAGGAGCCCGCGTGGTTCCTGGCCACC
GTCGGCGTCTCGCCCGACCACCAGGGCAAGGGTCTGGGCAGCGCCGTCGTGCTCCCCGGAGTGGAGGCGG
CCGAGCGCGCCGGGGTGCCCGCCTTCCTGGAGACCTCCGCGCCCCGCAACCTCCCCTTCTACGAGCGGCT
CGGCTTCACCGTCACCGCCGACGTCGAGGTGCCCGAAGGACCGCGCACCTGGTGCATGACCCGCAAGCCC
GGTGCCTGACAACTTTATTATACATAGTTGATCAATTCCGATAATCAACCTCTGGATTACAAAATTTGTG
AAAGATTGACTGGTATTCTTAACTATGTTGCTCCTTTTACGCTATGTGGATACGCTGCTTTAATGCCTTT
GTATCATGCTATTGCTTCCCGTATGGCTTTCATTTTCTCCTCCTTGTATAAATCCTGGTTGCTGTCTCTT
TATGAGGAGTTGTGGCCCGTTGTCAGGCAACGTGGCGTGGTGTGCACTGTGTTTGCTGACGCAACCCCCA
CTGGTTGGGGCATTGCCACCACCTGTCAGCTCCTTTCCGGGACTTTCGCTTTCCCCCTCCCTATTGCCAC
GGCGGAACTCATCGCCGCCTGCCTTGCCCGCTGCTGGACAGGGGCTCGGCTGTTGGGCACTGACAATTCC
GTGGTGTTGTCGGGGAAGCTGACGTCCTTTCCATGGCTGCTCGCCTGTGTTGCCACCTGGATTCTGCGCG
GGACGTCCTTCTGCTACGTCCCTTCGGCCCTCAATCCAGCGGACCTTCCTTCCCGCGGCCTGCTGCCGGC
TCTGCGGCCTCTTCCGCGTCTTCGCCTTCGCCCTCAGACGAGTCGGATCTCCCTTTGGGCCGCCTCCCCG
CATCGGGAATTCCCGCGGTTCGCTTTAAGACCAATGACTTACAAGGCAGCTGTAGATCTTAGCCACTTTT
TAAAAGAAAAGGGGGGACTGGAAGGGCTAATTCACTCCCAACGAAGACAAGATCTGCTTTTTGCTTGTAC
TGGGTCTCTCTGGTTAGACCAGATCTGAGCCTGGGAGCTCTCTGGCTAACTAGGGAACCCACTGCTTAAG
CCTCAATAAAGCTTGCCTTGAGTGCTTCAAGTAGTGTGTGCCCGTCTGTTGTGTGACTCTGGTAACTAGA
GATCCCTCAGACCCTTTTAGTCAGTGTGGAAAATCTCTAGCAGTAGTAGTTCATGTCATCTTATTATTCA
GTATTTATAACTTGCAAAGAAATGAATATCAGAGAGTGAGAGGAACTTGTTTATTGCAGCTTATAATGGT
TACAAATAAAGCAATAGCATCACAAATTTCACAAATAAAGCATTTTTTTCACTGCATTCTAGTTGTGGTT
TGTCCAAACTCATCAATGTATCTTATCATGTCTGGCTCTAGCTATCCCGCCCCTAACTCCGCCCATCCCG
CCCCTAACTCCGCCCAGTTCCGCCCATTCTCCGCCCCATGGCTGACTAATTTTTTTTATTTATGCAGAGG
CCGAGGCCGCCTCGGCCTCTGAGCTATTCCAGAAGTAGTGAGGAGGCTTTTTTGGAGGCCTAGGGACGTA
CCCAATTCGCCCTATAGTGAGTCGTATTACGCGCGCTCACTGGCCGTCGTTTTACAACGTCGTGACTGGG
AAAACCCTGGCGTTACCCAACTTAATCGCCTTGCAGCACATCCCCCTTTCGCCAGCTGGCGTAATAGCGA
AGAGGCCCGCACCGATCGCCCTTCCCAACAGTTGCGCAGCCTGAATGGCGAATGGG
[124 nt withheld, positions 8737-8860]
C
[91 nt withheld, positions 8862-8952]
A
[49 nt withheld, positions 8954-9002]
CCTTTGACGTTGGAGTCCACGTTCTTT
[37 nt withheld, positions 9030-9066]
ACCCTATCTCGGTCTATTCTTTTGATTTATAAGGGATTTTGCCGATTTCGGCCTATTGGTTAAAAAATGA
GCTGATTTAACAAAAATTTAACGCGAATTTTAACAAAATATTAACGCTTACAATTTAGGTGGCACTTTTC
GGGGAAATGTGCGCGGAACCCCTATTTGTTTATTTTTCTAAATACATTCAAATATGTATCCGCTCATGAG
ACAATAACCCTGATAAATGCTTCAATAATATTGAAAAAGGAAGAGTATGAGTATTCAACATTTCCGTGTC
GCCCTTATTCCCTTTTTTGCGGCATTTTGCCTTCCTGTTTTTGCTCACCCAGAAACGCTGGTGAAAGTAA
AAGATGCTGAAGATCAGTTGGGTGCACGAGTGGGTTACATCGAACTGGATCTCAACAGCGGTAAGATCCT
TGAGAGTTTTCGCCCCGAAGAACGTTTTCCAATGATGAGCACTTTTAAAGTTCTGCTATGTGGCGCGGTA
TTATCCCGTATTGACGCCGGGCAAGAGCAACTCGGTCGCCGCATACACTATTCTCAGAATGACTTGGTTG
AGTACTCACCAGTCACAGAAAAGCATCTTACGGATGGCATGACAGTAAGAGAATTATGCAGTGCTGCCAT
AACCATGAGTGATAACACTGCGGCCAACTTACTTCTGACAACGATCGGAGGACCGAAGGAGCTAACCGCT
TTTTTGCACAACATGGGGGATCATGTAACTCGCCTTGATCGTTGGGAACCGGAGCTGAATGAAGCCATAC
CAAACGACGAGCGTGACACCACGATGCCTGTAGCAATGGCAACAACGTTGCGCAAACTATTAACTGGCGA
ACTACTTACTCTAGCTTCCCGGCAACAATTAATAGACTGGATGGAGGCGGATAAAGTTGCAGGACCACTT
CTGCGCTCGGCCCTTCCGGCTGGCTGGTTTATTGCTGATAAATCTGGAGCCGGTGAGCGTGGGTCTCGCG
GTATCATTGCAGCACTGGGGCCAGATGGTAAGCCCTCCCGTATCGTAGTTATCTACACGACGGGGAGTCA
GGCAACTATGGATGAACGAAATAGACAGATCGCTGAGATAGGTGCCTCACTGATTAAGCATTGGTAACTG
TCAGACCAAGTTTACTCATATATACTTTAGATTGATTTAAAACTTCATTTTTAATTTAAAAGGATCTAGG
TGAAGATCCTTTTTGATAATCTCATGACCAAAATCCCTTAACGTGAGTTTTCGTTCCACTGAGCGTCAGA
CCCCGTAGAAAAGATCAAAGGATCTTCTTGAGATCCTTTTTTTCTGCGCGTAATCTGCTGCTTGCAAACA
AAAAAACCACCGCTACCAGCGGTGGTTTGTTTGCCGGATCAAGAGCTACCAACTCTTTTTCCGAAGGTAA
CTGGCTTCAGCAGAGCGCAGATACCAAATACTGTTCTTCTAGTGTAGCCGTAGTTAGGCCACCACTTCAA
GAACTCTGTAGCACCGCCTACATACCTCGCTCTGCTAATCCTGTTACCAGTGGCTGCTGCCAGTGGCGAT
AAGTCGTGTCTTACCGGGTTGGACTCAAGACGATAGTTACCGGATAAGGCGCAGCGGTCGGGCTGAACGG
GGGGTTCGTGCACACAGCCCAGCTTGGAGCGAACGACCTACACCGAACTGAGATACCTACAGCGTGAGCT
ATGAGAAAGCGCCACGCTTCCCGAAGAGAGAAAGGCGGACAGGTATCCGGTAAGCGGCAGGGTCGGAACA
GGAGAGCGCACGAGGGAGCTTCCAGGGGGAAACGCCTGGTATCTTTATAGTCCTGTCGGGTTTCGCCACC
TCTGACTTGAGCGTCGATTTTTGTGATGCTCGTCAGGGGGGCGGAGCCTATGGAAAAACGCCAGCAACGC
GGCCTTTTTACGGTTCCTGGCCTTTTGCTGGCCTTTTGCTCACATGTTCTTTCCTGCGTTATCCCCTGAT
TCTGTGGATAACCGTATTACCGCCTTTGAGTGAGCTGATACCGCTCGCCGCAGCCGAACGACCGAGCGCA
GCGAGTCAGTGAGCGAGGAAGCGGAAGAGCGCCCAATACGCAAACCGCCTCTCCCCGCGCGTTGGCCGAT
TCATTAATGCAGCTGGCACGACAGGTTTCCCGACTGGAAAGCGGGCAGTGAGCGCAACGCAATTAATGTG
AGTTAGCTCACTCATTAGGCACCCCAGGCTTTACACTTTATGCTTCCGGCTCGTATGTTGTGTGGAATTG
TGAGCGGATAACAATTTCACACAGGAAACAGCTATGACCATGATTACGCCAAGCGCGCAATTAACCCTCA
CTAAAGGGAACAAAAGCTGGAGCTGCAAGCTT
